Addgene plasmid #163061: pMOS007: PercevalHR ATP/ADP sensor (cytosolic)
Purpose: PercevalHR ATP/ADP sensor (cytosolic)
Depositing lab: Adam Cohen. Depositing organization: Harvard University. Publication: Multiplexed Optical Sensors in Arrayed Islands of Cells for multimodal recordings of cellular physiology. Werley CA, Boccardo S, Rigamonti A, Hansson EM, Cohen AE. Nat Commun. 2020 Aug 4;11(1):3881. doi: 10.1038/s41467-020-17607-5. PubMed 32753572.
Backbone
  Vector backbone: FUGW
  Backbone size w/o insert (bp): 9377
  Vector type: Mammalian Expression, Lentiviral
Growth in bacteria
  Bacterial resistance: Ampicillin, 100 μg/mL
  Growth temperature: 30°C
  Growth strain: NEB Stable
  Copy number: High Copy
Gene/Insert
  Gene/Insert name: PercevalHR
  Species: Synthetic
  Insert size (bp): 1740
  Promoter: CMV
  Cloning method: Restriction Enzyme; 5′ cloning site BamHI (unknown if destroyed); 3′ cloning site EcoRI (unknown if destroyed)
  Sequencing primers: 5′ CMV-F; 3′ WPRE-R
Resource information
  A portion of this plasmid was derived from a plasmid made by: Gary Yellen
Terms and licenses: Academic/Nonprofit Terms; Industry Terms: Not Available to Industry
Depositor comments: Please see PMID: 24096541 for original reporter gene characterization.
How to cite: pMOS007: PercevalHR ATP/ADP sensor (cytosolic) was a gift from Adam Cohen (Addgene plasmid # 163061 ; http://n2t.net/addgene:163061 ; RRID:Addgene_163061)
