[The description below was written by a language model from this plasmid's Addgene catalogue record and pLannotate feature annotations shown in this document.]
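Description:
pMOS007 is a third-generation-style HIV-1 lentiviral transfer plasmid built on the FUGW backbone for mammalian expression of PercevalHR, a genetically encoded fluorescent reporter of the cytosolic ATP/ADP ratio. It is maintained in E. coli through a high-copy ColE1/pUC-type origin and an ampicillin resistance gene. An f1 origin is also present, as is an SV40/EM7-driven bleomycin/Zeocin resistance cassette that lies outside the LTR-flanked region and so would not be carried into the packaged viral genome.

A CMV enhancer/promoter fused to a truncated 5' LTR drives transcription of the genomic RNA in packaging cells. This RNA carries the Ψ packaging signal with an adjoining gag fragment, the Rev response element for nuclear export, and the cPPT/CTS element that aids nuclear import in transduced cells. Downstream, an internal CMV enhancer/promoter drives the synthetic PercevalHR insert (about 1.7 kb), cloned between BamHI and EcoRI sites. The annotation software resolves the sensor into a GFP-family fluorescent protein segment and fragments matching archaeal GlnK proteins. This fits a design in which a nucleotide-binding GlnK domain is coupled to a fluorescent protein so that ATP versus ADP binding alters fluorescence. No targeting sequence is annotated, in line with the stated cytosolic localization. A WPRE follows the insert to boost transcript stability and expression, then a truncated 3' LTR and a bGH polyadenylation signal.

The plasmid belongs to a set of sensor constructs made for multiplexed optical recording of cellular physiology. It can be used for transfection or for producing lentivirus to deliver the sensor into cells for live imaging of energy status.
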