Features (pLannotate 1.2.2; 33 found; start..end, strand, type, name):
     31..83      -  misc_feature   bom (fragment): basis of mobility region from pBR322
    238..617     +  enhancer       CMV enhancer: human cytomegalovirus immediate early enhancer
    618..817     +  promoter       CMV promoter: human cytomegalovirus (CMV) immediate early promoter
    835..1015    +  LTR            5' LTR (truncated): truncated 5' long terminal repeat (LTR) from HIV-1
   1062..1187    +  misc_feature   HIV-1 Ψ: packaging signal of human immunodeficiency virus type 1
   1171..1534    +  CDS            HIV-1 gag (fragment): gag protein from human immunodeficiency virus 1; gag
   1680..1913    +  misc_feature   RRE: The Rev response element (RRE) of HIV-1 allows for Rev-dependent mRNA export from the nucleus to the cytoplasm.
   2290..2390    +  CDS            Rev (fragment): human immunodeficiency virus 1 (HIV-1) Rev protein; rev; enhances nuclear export of unspliced and incompletely spliced viral mRNAs
   2440..2557    +  misc_feature   cPPT/CTS: central polypurine tract and central termination sequence of HIV-1
   2616..2919    +  enhancer       CMV enhancer: human cytomegalovirus immediate early enhancer
   2920..3123    +  promoter       CMV promoter: human cytomegalovirus (CMV) immediate early promoter
   3383..4105    +  CDS            cEGFP: cEGFP is a basic (constitutively fluorescent) green fluorescent protein published in 2008, derived from Aequorea victoria.
   4322..4609    +  CDS            glnK2 (fragment): GLNK2_ARCFU - Experimental evidence at protein level: Swiss-Prot protein existence level 1. Involved in the regulation of nitrogen metabolism (By similarity). Regulates the activity of its targets by protein-protein interaction in response to the nitrogen status of the cell (By similarity). Regulates the activity of the ammonia channel Amt2 via direct interaction (By similarity). From Archaeoglobus fulgidus (strain ATCC 49558 / VC-16 / DSM 4304 / JCM 9628 / NBRC 100126).
   4649..4948    +  CDS            glnK1 (fragment): GLNK1_METJA - Experimental evidence at protein level: Swiss-Prot protein existence level 1. Involved in the regulation of nitrogen metabolism (PubMed:17203075). Regulates the activity of its targets by protein- protein interaction in response to the nitrogen status of the cell (PubMed:17203075). Regulates the activity of the ammonia channel Amt1 via direct interaction (PubMed:17203075). From Methanocaldococcus jannaschii (strain ATCC 43067 / DSM 2661 / JAL-1 / JCM 10045 / NBRC 100440) (Methanococcus jannaschii).
   4950..4974    +  misc_feature   MCS (fragment): pBluescript multiple cloning site
   4974..5562    +  misc_feature   WPRE: woodchuck hepatitis virus posttranscriptional regulatory element
   5499..6080    +  CDS            nef (fragment): NEF_HV1H2 - Experimental evidence at protein level: Swiss-Prot protein existence level 1. Extracellular Nef protein targets CD4(+) T-lymphocytes for apoptosis by interacting with CXCR4 surface receptors. From Human immunodeficiency virus type 1 group M subtype B (isolate HXB2) (HIV-1).
   6087..6267    +  LTR            5' LTR (truncated): truncated 5' long terminal repeat (LTR) from HIV-1
   6299..6523    +  polyA_signal   bGH poly(A) signal: bovine growth hormone polyadenylation signal
   6527..6548    +  promoter       SV40 promoter (fragment): SV40 enhancer and early promoter
   6569..6997    +  rep_origin     f1 ori (sequence partly withheld): f1 bacteriophage origin of replication; arrow indicates direction of (+) strand synthesis
   7011..7340    +  promoter       SV40 promoter: SV40 enhancer and early promoter
   7388..7435    +  promoter       EM7 promoter: synthetic bacterial promoter&nbsp
   7454..7828    +  CDS            BleoR: antibiotic-binding protein; Sh ble from Streptoalloteichus hindustanus; confers resistance to bleomycin, phleomycin, and Zeocin™
   7838..7963    +  CDS            ble (fragment): BLE_KLEPN - Experimental evidence at protein level: Swiss-Prot protein existence level 1. Binding protein with a strong affinity to the bleomycin family of antibiotics. Binds to CL990; an antimitotic-antibiotic compound. From Klebsiella pneumoniae.
   7958..8079    +  polyA_signal   SV40 poly(A) signal: SV40 polyadenylation signal
   8152..8168    -  protein_bind   lac operator: The lac repressor binds to the lac operator to inhibit transcription in E. coli. This inhibition can be relieved by adding lactose or isopropyl-β-D-thiogalactopyranoside (IPTG). lac repressor encoded by lacI
   8176..8206    -  promoter       lac promoter: promoter for the E. coli lac operon
   8221..8242    -  protein_bind   CAP binding site: CAP binding activates transcription in the presence of cAMP. E. coli catabolite activator protein
   8255..8347    -  CDS            lacI (fragment): lac repressor; lacI; The lac repressor binds to the lac operator to inhibit transcription in E. coli. This inhibition can be relieved by adding lactose or isopropyl-β-D-thiogalactopyranoside (IPTG).
   8530..9118    -  rep_origin     ori: high-copy-number ColE1/pMB1/pBR322/pUC origin of replication
   9289..10149   -  CDS            AmpR: β-lactamase; bla; confers resistance to ampicillin, carbenicillin, and related antibiotics
  10150..10254   -  promoter       AmpR promoter: bla
>Addgene plasmid #163061 | pMOS007: PercevalHR ATP/ADP sensor (cytosolic) | addgene full sequence | sequence record 325088 | Addgene NGS Result
GTCGACGGATCGGGAGATCTCCCGATCCCCTATGGTGCACTCTCAGTACAATCTGCTCTGATGCCGCATA
GTTAAGCCAGTATCTGCTCCCTGCTTGTGTGTTGGAGGTCGCTGAGTAGTGCGCGAGCAAAATTTAAGCT
ACAACAAGGCAAGGCTTGACCGACAATTGCATGAAGAATCTGCTTAGGGTTAGGCGTTTTGCGCTGCTTC
GCGATGTACGGGCCAGATATACGCGTTGACATTGATTATTGACTAGTTATTAATAGTAATCAATTACGGG
GTCATTAGTTCATAGCCCATATATGGAGTTCCGCGTTACATAACTTACGGTAAATGGCCCGCCTGGCTGA
CCGCCCAACGACCCCCGCCCATTGACGTCAATAATGACGTATGTTCCCATAGTAACGCCAATAGGGACTT
TCCATTGACGTCAATGGGTGGAGTATTTACGGTAAACTGCCCACTTGGCAGTACATCAAGTGTATCATAT
GCCAAGTACGCCCCCTATTGACGTCAATGACGGTAAATGGCCCGCCTGGCATTATGCCCAGTACATGACC
TTATGGGACTTTCCTACTTGGCAGTACATCTACGTATTAGTCATCGCTATTACCATGGTGATGCGGTTTT
GGCAGTACATCAATGGGCGTGGATAGCGGTTTGACTCACGGGGATTTCCAAGTCTCCACCCCATTGACGT
CAATGGGAGTTTGTTTTGGCACCAAAATCAACGGGACTTTCCAAAATGTCGTAACAACTCCGCCCCATTG
ACGCAAATGGGCGGTAGGCGTGTACGGTGGGAGGTCTATATAAGCAGCGCGTTTTGCCTGTACTGGGTCT
CTCTGGTTAGACCAGATCTGAGCCTGGGAGCTCTCTGGCTAACTAGGGAACCCACTGCTTAAGCCTCAAT
AAAGCTTGCCTTGAGTGCTTCAAGTAGTGTGTGCCCGTCTGTTGTGTGACTCTGGTAACTAGAGATCCCT
CAGACCCTTTTAGTCAGTGTGGAAAATCTCTAGCAGTGGCGCCCGAACAGGGACTTGAAAGCGAAAGGGA
AACCAGAGGAGCTCTCTCGACGCAGGACTCGGCTTGCTGAAGCGCGCACGGCAAGAGGCGAGGGGCGGCG
ACTGGTGAGTACGCCAAAAATTTTGACTAGCGGAGGCTAGAAGGAGAGAGATGGGTGCGAGAGCGTCAGT
ATTAAGCGGGGGAGAATTAGATCGCGATGGGAAAAAATTCGGTTAAGGCCAGGGGGAAAGAAAAAATATA
AATTAAAACATATAGTATGGGCAAGCAGGGAGCTAGAACGATTCGCAGTTAATCCTGGCCTGTTAGAAAC
ATCAGAAGGCTGTAGACAAATACTGGGACAGCTACAACCATCCCTTCAGACAGGATCAGAAGAACTTAGA
TCATTATATAATACAGTAGCAACCCTCTATTGTGTGCATCAAAGGATAGAGATAAAAGACACCAAGGAAG
CTTTAGACAAGATAGAGGAAGAGCAAAACAAAAGTAAGACCACCGCACAGCAAGCGGCCGCTGATCTTCA
GACCTGGAGGAGGAGATATGAGGGACAATTGGAGAAGTGAATTATATAAATATAAAGTAGTAAAAATTGA
ACCATTAGGAGTAGCACCCACCAAGGCAAAGAGAAGAGTGGTGCAGAGAGAAAAAAGAGCAGTGGGAATA
GGAGCTTTGTTCCTTGGGTTCTTGGGAGCAGCAGGAAGCACTATGGGCGCAGCGTCAATGACGCTGACGG
TACAGGCCAGACAATTATTGTCTGGTATAGTGCAGCAGCAGAACAATTTGCTGAGGGCTATTGAGGCGCA
ACAGCATCTGTTGCAACTCACAGTCTGGGGCATCAAGCAGCTCCAGGCAAGAATCCTGGCTGTGGAAAGA
TACCTAAAGGATCAACAGCTCCTGGGGATTTGGGGTTGCTCTGGAAAACTCATTTGCACCACTGCTGTGC
CTTGGAATGCTAGTTGGAGTAATAAATCTCTGGAACAGATTTGGAATCACACGACCTGGATGGAGTGGGA
CAGAGAAATTAACAATTACACAAGCTTAATACACTCCTTAATTGAAGAATCGCAAAACCAGCAAGAAAAG
AATGAACAAGAATTATTGGAATTAGATAAATGGGCAAGTTTGTGGAATTGGTTTAACATAACAAATTGGC
TGTGGTATATAAAATTATTCATAATGATAGTAGGAGGCTTGGTAGGTTTAAGAATAGTTTTTGCTGTACT
TTCTATAGTGAATAGAGTTAGGCAGGGATATTCACCATTATCGTTTCAGACCCACCTCCCAACCCCGAGG
GGACCCGACAGGCCCGAAGGAATAGAAGAAGAAGGTGGAGAGAGAGACAGAGACAGATCCATTCGATTAG
TGAACGGATCGGCACTGCGTGCGCCAATTCTGCAGACAAATGGCAGTATTCATCCACAATTTTAAAAGAA
AAGGGGGGATTGGGGGGTACAGTGCAGGGGAAAGAATAGTAGACATAATAGCAACAGACATACAAACTAA
AGAATTACAAAAACAAATTACAAAAATTCAAAATTTTCGGGTTTATTACAGGGACAGCAGAGATCCAGTT
TGGTTAATTAAGCTTGGGAGTTCCGCGTTACATAACTTACGGTAAATGGCCCGCCTGGCTGACCGCCCAA
CGACCCCCGCCCATTGACGTCAATAATGACGTATGTTCCCATAGTAACGCCAATAGGGACTTTCCATTGA
CGTCAATGGGTGGAGCATTTACGGTAAACTGCCCACTTGGCAGTACATCAAGTGTATCATATGCCAAGTA
CGCCCCCTATTGACGTCAATGACGGTAAATGGCCCGCCTGGCATTATGCCCAGTACATGACCTTATGGGA
CTTTCCTACTTGGCAGTACATCTACGTATTAGTCATCGCTATTACCATGGTGATGCGGTTTTGGCAGTAC
ATCAATGGGCGTGGATAGCGGTTTGACTCACGGGGATTTCCAAGTCTCCACCCCATTGACGTCAATGGGA
GTTTGTTTTGGCACCAAAATCAACGGGACTTTCCAAAATGTCGTAACAACTCCGCCCCATTGACGCAAAT
GGGCGGTAGGCGTGTACGGTGGGAGGTCTATATAAGCAGAGCTCGTTTAGTGAACCGTCAGATCGCCTGG
AGACGCCATCCACGCTGTTTTGACCTCCATAGAAGACACCGACTCTAGAGGATCCTGATCAATGAAAAAG
GTTGAATCCATCATCAGGCCCGAAAAGCTGGAGATCGTTAAGAAGGCTCTCTCGGACGCTGGATATGTGG
GTATGACCGTCTCTGAAGTCAAAGGCTCTGGCGTCCAGGGCGGCATCTTCGAGAGGTACCGAGGAAGGGT
GTACTCTGCAGGCTACAACAGCGACAACGTCTACATCACCGCCGACAAGCAGAAGAACGGCATCAAGGCC
AACTTCAAGATCCGCCACAACATCGAGGACGGCGGCGTGCAGCTCGCCGACCACTACCAGCAGAACACCC
CCATCGGCGACGGCCCCGTGCTGCTGCCCGACAACCACTACCTGAGCTTCCAGTCCAAGCTGAGCAAAGA
CCCCAACGAGAAGCGCGATCACATGGTCCTGCTGGAGTTCGTGACCGCCGCCGGGATCACTCTCGGCATG
GACGAGCTGTACAAGGGCGGTTCCGGAGGCATGGTGAGCAAGGGCGAGGAGCTGTTCACCGGGGTGGTGC
CCATCCTGGTCGAGCTGGACGGCGACGTAAACGGCCACAAGTTCAGCGTGTCCGGCGAGGGCGAGGGCGA
TGCCACCTACGGCAAGCTGACCCTGAAGCTGATCTGCACCACCGGCAAGCTGCCCGTGCCCTGGCCCACC
CTCGTGACCACCCTGGGCTACGGTCTCCAATGCTTCGCCCGCTACCCCGACCACATGAAGCAGCACGACT
TCTTCAAGTCCGCCATGCCCGAAGGCTACGTCCAGGAGCGCACCATCTTCTTCAAGGACGACGGCAACTA
CAAGACCCGCGCCGAGGTGAAGTTCGAGGGCGACACCCTGGTGAACCGCATCGAGCTGAAGGGCATCGAC
TTCAAGGAGGACGGCAACATCCTGGGGCACAAGCTTGAGTACAACGGCACCATAGTAGATCTGATCCCTA
AGGTAAAAATTGAACTAGTGGTGAAGGAGGAGGACGTCGATAACGTGATAGACATTATTTGCGAAAATGC
CCGCACAGGTAACCCCGGCGACGGTAAGATATTTGTGATCCCAGTGGAGCGAGTGGTCAGGGTGCGAACC
AAAGAGGAGGGAGCATCTGGTGGTGGATCCGGTGGTGGCGGTGCATCTGGTATGAAAAAGGTTGAAGCTA
TTATTCGCCCAGAGAAACTGGAGATTGTTAAGAAGGCCCTGTCCGACGCCGGCTATGTTGGCATGACCGT
TTCCGAGGTTAAAGGCCGCGGTGCCGGCGGTGGCGACCTGATTCCTAAGGTGAAGATCGAGCTGGTTGTT
AAGGAGGAAGACGTTGATAATGTTATCGACATTATCTGCGAGAACGCCCGCACTGGCAATCCTGGTGACG
GCAAAATCTTCGTTATACCGGTCGAGCGAATTGTGCGAGTACGAACCAAAGAAGAGGGTGCCTCCGGCGG
TGGCGGTGGCTCCGGTGGCGCCAGCGGCATGAAGAAGGTTGAGGCCATCATCCGCCCAGAGAAGCTGGAA
ATCGTTAAGAAGGCCTTAAACGACGACGGCTACGTCGGCATGACAGTTAGCGAGGTTAAAGGTCGCGGTG
CCGGTGGGGGTGATCTGATTCCTAAGGTTAAAATCGAGCTCGTTGTTAAGGAGGAGGACGTTGACAACAT
TATCGATATCATCTGCGAAAACGCTCGCACCGGCAACCCAGGCGACGGCAAGATTTTCGTCATTCCTGTT
GAGAGAGTGGTGCGTCCCCGTACGAAGGAGGAGGGCAAGGAAGCACTGTGAATTCGATATCAAGCTTATC
GATAATCAACCTCTGGATTACAAAATTTGTGAAAGATTGACTGGTATTCTTAACTATGTTGCTCCTTTTA
CGCTATGTGGATACGCTGCTTTAATGCCTTTGTATCATGCTATTGCTTCCCGTATGGCTTTCATTTTCTC
CTCCTTGTATAAATCCTGGTTGCTGTCTCTTTATGAGGAGTTGTGGCCCGTTGTCAGGCAACGTGGCGTG
GTGTGCACTGTGTTTGCTGACGCAACCCCCACTGGTTGGGGCATTGCCACCACCTGTCAGCTCCTTTCCG
GGACTTTCGCTTTCCCCCTCCCTATTGCCACGGCGGAACTCATCGCCGCCTGCCTTGCCCGCTGCTGGAC
AGGGGCTCGGCTGTTGGGCACTGACAATTCCGTGGTGTTGTCGGGGAAATCATCGTCCTTTCCTTGGCTG
CTCGCCTGTGTTGCCACCTGGATTCTGCGCGGGACGTCCTTCTGCTACGTCCCTTCGGCCCTCAATCCAG
CGGACCTTCCTTCCCGCGGCCTGCTGCCGGCTCTGCGGCCTCTTCCGCGTCTTCGCCTTCGCCCTCAGAC
GAGTCGGATCTCCCTTTGGGCCGCCTCCCCGCATCGATACCGTCGACCTCGAGACCTAGAAAAACATGGA
GCAATCACAAGTAGCAATACAGCAGCTACCAATGCTGATTGTGCCTGGCTAGAAGCACAAGAGGAGGAGG
AGGTGGGTTTTCCAGTCACACCTCAGGTACCTTTAAGACCAATGACTTACAAGGCAGCTGTAGATCTTAG
CCACTTTTTAAAAGAAAAGGGGGGACTGGAAGGGCTAATTCACTCCCAACGAAGACAAGATATCCTTGAT
CTGTGGATCTACCACACACAAGGCTACTTCCCTGATTGGCAGAACTACACACCAGGGCCAGGGATCAGAT
ATCCACTGACCTTTGGATGGTGCTACAAGCTAGTACCAGTTGAGCAAGAGAAGGTAGAAGAAGCCAATGA
AGGAGAGAACACCCGCTTGTTACACCCTGTGAGCCTGCATGGGATGGATGACCCGGAGAGAGAAGTATTA
GAGTGGAGGTTTGACAGCCGCCTAGCATTTCATCACATGGCCCGAGAGCTGCATCCGGACTGTACTGGGT
CTCTCTGGTTAGACCAGATCTGAGCCTGGGAGCTCTCTGGCTAACTAGGGAACCCACTGCTTAAGCCTCA
ATAAAGCTTGCCTTGAGTGCTTCAAGTAGTGTGTGCCCGTCTGTTGTGTGACTCTGGTAACTAGAGATCC
CTCAGACCCTTTTAGTCAGTGTGGAAAATCTCTAGCAGGGCCCGTTTAAACCCGCTGATCAGCCTCGACT
GTGCCTTCTAGTTGCCAGCCATCTGTTGTTTGCCCCTCCCCCGTGCCTTCCTTGACCCTGGAAGGTGCCA
CTCCCACTGTCCTTTCCTAATAAAATGAGGAAATTGCATCGCATTGTCTGAGTAGGTGTCATTCTATTCT
GGGGGGTGGGGTGGGGCAGGACAGCAAGGGGGAGGATTGGGAAGACAATAGCAGGCATGCTGGGGATGCG
GTGGGCTCTATGGCTTCTGAGGCGGAAAGAACCAGCTGGGGCTCTAGGGGGTATCCCC
[124 nt withheld, positions 6569-6692]
C
[91 nt withheld, positions 6694-6784]
A
[49 nt withheld, positions 6786-6834]
CCTTTGACGTTGGAGTCCACGTTCTTT
[37 nt withheld, positions 6862-6898]
ACCCTATCTCGGTCTATTCTTTTGATTTATAAGGGATTTTGCCGATTTCGGCCTATTGGTTAAAAAATGA
GCTGATTTAACAAAAATTTAACGCGAATTAATTCTGTGGAATGTGTGTCAGTTAGGGTGTGGAAAGTCCC
CAGGCTCCCCAGCAGGCAGAAGTATGCAAAGCATGCATCTCAATTAGTCAGCAACCAGGTGTGGAAAGTC
CCCAGGCTCCCCAGCAGGCAGAAGTATGCAAAGCATGCATCTCAATTAGTCAGCAACCATAGTCCCGCCC
CTAACTCCGCCCATCCCGCCCCTAACTCCGCCCAGTTCCGCCCATTCTCCGCCCCATGGCTGACTAATTT
TTTTTATTTATGCAGAGGCCGAGGCCGCCTCTGCCTCTGAGCTATTCCAGAAGTAGTGAGGAGGCTTTTT
TGGAGGCCTAGGCTTTTGCAAAAAGCTCCCGGGAGCTTGTATATCCATTTTCGGATCTGATCAGCACGTG
TTGACAATTAATCATCGGCATAGTATATCGGCATAGTATAATACGACAAGGTGAGGAACTAAACCATGGC
CAAGTTGACCAGTGCCGTTCCGGTGCTCACCGCGCGCGACGTCGCCGGAGCGGTCGAGTTCTGGACCGAC
CGGCTCGGGTTCTCCCGGGACTTCGTGGAGGACGACTTCGCCGGTGTGGTCCGGGACGACGTGACCCTGT
TCATCAGCGCGGTCCAGGACCAGGTGGTGCCGGACAACACCCTGGCCTGGGTGTGGGTGCGCGGCCTGGA
CGAGCTGTACGCCGAGTGGTCGGAGGTCGTGTCCACGAACTTCCGGGACGCCTCCGGGCCGGCCATGACC
GAGATCGGCGAGCAGCCGTGGGGGCGGGAGTTCGCCCTGCGCGACCCGGCCGGCAACTGCGTGCACTTCG
TGGCCGAGGAGCAGGACTGACACGTGCTACGAGATTTCGATTCCACCGCCGCCTTCTATGAAAGGTTGGG
CTTCGGAATCGTTTTCCGGGACGCCGGCTGGATGATCCTCCAGCGCGGGGATCTCATGCTGGAGTTCTTC
GCCCACCCCAACTTGTTTATTGCAGCTTATAATGGTTACAAATAAAGCAATAGCATCACAAATTTCACAA
ATAAAGCATTTTTTTCACTGCATTCTAGTTGTGGTTTGTCCAAACTCATCAATGTATCTTATCATGTCTG
TATACCGTCGACCTCTAGCTAGAGCTTGGCGTAATCATGGTCATAGCTGTTTCCTGTGTGAAATTGTTAT
CCGCTCACAATTCCACACAACATACGAGCCGGAAGCATAAAGTGTAAAGCCTGGGGTGCCTAATGAGTGA
GCTAACTCACATTAATTGCGTTGCGCTCACTGCCCGCTTTCCAGTCGGGAAACCTGTCGTGCCAGCTGCA
TTAATGAATCGGCCAACGCGCGGGGAGAGGCGGTTTGCGTATTGGGCGCTCTTCCGCTTCCTCGCTCACT
GACTCGCTGCGCTCGGTCGTTCGGCTGCGGCGAGCGGTATCAGCTCACTCAAAGGCGGTAATACGGTTAT
CCACAGAATCAGGGGATAACGCAGGAAAGAACATGTGAGCAAAAGGCCAGCAAAAGGCCAGGAACCGTAA
AAAGGCCGCGTTGCTGGCGTTTTTCCATAGGCTCCGCCCCCCTGACGAGCATCACAAAAATCGACGCTCA
AGTCAGAGGTGGCGAAACCCGACAGGACTATAAAGATACCAGGCGTTTCCCCCTGGAAGCTCCCTCGTGC
GCTCTCCTGTTCCGACCCTGCCGCTTACCGGATACCTGTCCGCCTTTCTCCCTTCGGGAAGCGTGGCGCT
TTCTCATAGCTCACGCTGTAGGTATCTCAGTTCGGTGTAGGTCGTTCGCTCCAAGCTGGGCTGTGTGCAC
GAACCCCCCGTTCAGCCCGACCGCTGCGCCTTATCCGGTAACTATCGTCTTGAGTCCAACCCGGTAAGAC
ACGACTTATCGCCACTGGCAGCAGCCACTGGTAACAGGATTAGCAGAGCGAGGTATGTAGGCGGTGCTAC
AGAGTTCTTGAAGTGGTGGCCTAACTACGGCTACACTAGAAGAACAGTATTTGGTATCTGCGCTCTGCTG
AAGCCAGTTACCTTCGGAAAAAGAGTTGGTAGCTCTTGATCCGGCAAACAAACCACCGCTGGTAGCGGTG
GTTTTTTTGTTTGCAAGCAGCAGATTACGCGCAGAAAAAAAGGATCTCAAGAAGATCCTTTGATCTTTTC
TACGGGGTCTGACGCTCAGTGGAACGAAAACTCACGTTAAGGGATTTTGGTCATGAGATTATCAAAAAGG
ATCTTCACCTAGATCCTTTTAAATTAAAAATGAAGTTTTAAATCAATCTAAAGTATATATGAGTAAACTT
GGTCTGACAGTTACCAATGCTTAATCAGTGAGGCACCTATCTCAGCGATCTGTCTATTTCGTTCATCCAT
AGTTGCCTGACTCCCCGTCGTGTAGATAACTACGATACGGGAGGGCTTACCATCTGGCCCCAGTGCTGCA
ATGATACCGCGAGACCCACGCTCACCGGCTCCAGATTTATCAGCAATAAACCAGCCAGCCGGAAGGGCCG
AGCGCAGAAGTGGTCCTGCAACTTTATCCGCCTCCATCCAGTCTATTAATTGTTGCCGGGAAGCTAGAGT
AAGTAGTTCGCCAGTTAATAGTTTGCGCAACGTTGTTGCCATTGCTACAGGCATCGTGGTGTCACGCTCG
TCGTTTGGTATGGCTTCATTCAGCTCCGGTTCCCAACGATCAAGGCGAGTTACATGATCCCCCATGTTGT
GCAAAAAAGCGGTTAGCTCCTTCGGTCCTCCGATCGTTGTCAGAAGTAAGTTGGCCGCAGTGTTATCACT
CATGGTTATGGCAGCACTGCATAATTCTCTTACTGTCATGCCATCCGTAAGATGCTTTTCTGTGACTGGT
GAGTACTCAACCAAGTCATTCTGAGAATAGTGTATGCGGCGACCGAGTTGCTCTTGCCCGGCGTCAATAC
GGGATAATACCGCGCCACATAGCAGAACTTTAAAAGTGCTCATCATTGGAAAACGTTCTTCGGGGCGAAA
ACTCTCAAGGATCTTACCGCTGTTGAGATCCAGTTCGATGTAACCCACTCGTGCACCCAACTGATCTTCA
GCATCTTTTACTTTCACCAGCGTTTCTGGGTGAGCAAAAACAGGAAGGCAAAATGCCGCAAAAAAGGGAA
TAAGGGCGACACGGAAATGTTGAATACTCATACTCTTCCTTTTTCAATATTATTGAAGCATTTATCAGGG
TTATTGTCTCATGAGCGGATACATATTTGAATGTATTTAGAAAAATAAACAAATAGGGGTTCCGCGCACA
TTTCCCCGAAAAGTGCCACCTGAC
