>Addgene plasmid #163061 | pMOS007: PercevalHR ATP/ADP sensor (cytosolic) | depositor partial sequence | sequence record 315858 | PercevalHR
ATGAAAAAGGTTGAATCCATCATCAGGCCCGAAAAGCTGGAGATCGTTAAGAAGGCTCTCTCGGACGCTG
GATATGTGGGTATGACCGTCTCTGAAGTCAAAGGCTCTGGCGTCCAGGGCGGCATCTTCGAGAGGTACCG
AGGAAGGGTGTACTCTGCAGGCTACAACAGCGACAACGTCTACATCACCGCCGACAAGCAGAAGAACGGC
ATCAAGGCCAACTTCAAGATCCGCCACAACATCGAGGACGGCGGCGTGCAGCTCGCCGACCACTACCAGC
AGAACACCCCCATCGGCGACGGCCCCGTGCTGCTGCCCGACAACCACTACCTGAGCTTCCAGTCCAAGCT
GAGCAAAGACCCCAACGAGAAGCGCGATCACATGGTCCTGCTGGAGTTCGTGACCGCCGCCGGGATCACT
CTCGGCATGGACGAGCTGTACAAGGGCGGTTCCGGAGGCATGGTGAGCAAGGGCGAGGAGCTGTTCACCG
GGGTGGTGCCCATCCTGGTCGAGCTGGACGGCGACGTAAACGGCCACAAGTTCAGCGTGTCCGGCGAGGG
CGAGGGCGATGCCACCTACGGCAAGCTGACCCTGAAGCTGATCTGCACCACCGGCAAGCTGCCCGTGCCC
TGGCCCACCCTCGTGACCACCCTGGGCTACGGTCTCCAATGCTTCGCCCGCTACCCCGACCACATGAAGC
AGCACGACTTCTTCAAGTCCGCCATGCCCGAAGGCTACGTCCAGGAGCGCACCATCTTCTTCAAGGACGA
CGGCAACTACAAGACCCGCGCCGAGGTGAAGTTCGAGGGCGACACCCTGGTGAACCGCATCGAGCTGAAG
GGCATCGACTTCAAGGAGGACGGCAACATCCTGGGGCACAAGCTTGAGTACAACGGCACCATAGTAGATC
TGATCCCTAAGGTAAAAATTGAACTAGTGGTGAAGGAGGAGGACGTCGATAACGTGATAGACATTATTTG
CGAAAATGCCCGCACAGGTAACCCCGGCGACGGTAAGATATTTGTGATCCCAGTGGAGCGAGTGGTCAGG
GTGCGAACCAAAGAGGAGGGAGCATCTGGTGGTGGATCCGGTGGTGGCGGTGCATCTGGTATGAAAAAGG
TTGAAGCTATTATTCGCCCAGAGAAACTGGAGATTGTTAAGAAGGCCCTGTCCGACGCCGGCTATGTTGG
CATGACCGTTTCCGAGGTTAAAGGCCGCGGTGCCGGCGGTGGCGACCTGATTCCTAAGGTGAAGATCGAG
CTGGTTGTTAAGGAGGAAGACGTTGATAATGTTATCGACATTATCTGCGAGAACGCCCGCACTGGCAATC
CTGGTGACGGCAAAATCTTCGTTATACCGGTCGAGCGAATTGTGCGAGTACGAACCAAAGAAGAGGGTGC
CTCCGGCGGTGGCGGTGGCTCCGGTGGCGCCAGCGGCATGAAGAAGGTTGAGGCCATCATCCGCCCAGAG
AAGCTGGAAATCGTTAAGAAGGCCTTAAACGACGACGGCTACGTCGGCATGACAGTTAGCGAGGTTAAAG
GTCGCGGTGCCGGTGGGGGTGATCTGATTCCTAAGGTTAAAATCGAGCTCGTTGTTAAGGAGGAGGACGT
TGACAACATTATCGATATCATCTGCGAAAACGCTCGCACCGGCAACCCAGGCGACGGCAAGATTTTCGTC
ATTCCTGTTGAGAGAGTGGTGCGTCCCCGTACGAAGGAGGAGGGCAAGGAAGCACTGTGA
